Addgene plasmid #63766: pDONR221 Nop2
Purpose: yeast ORF Nop2 in the Gateway entry vector pDONR221
Depositing lab: Susan Baserga. Depositing organization: Yale University. Publication: A protein interaction map of the LSU processome. McCann KL, Charette JM, Vincent NG, Baserga SJ. Genes Dev. 2015 Apr 15;29(8):862-75. doi: 10.1101/gad.256370.114. Epub 2015 Apr 15. PubMed 25877921.
Backbone
  Vector backbone: pDONR221
  Backbone manufacturer: Invitrogen
  Backbone size w/o insert (bp): 4762
  Total vector size (bp): 4389
  Vector type: Gateway Donor vector
Growth in bacteria
  Bacterial resistance: Kanamycin, 50 μg/mL
  Growth temperature: 37°C
  Growth strain: DH5alpha
  Copy number: Unknown
Gene/Insert
  Gene/Insert name: Nop2 (alt names: Yna1; YNL061W)
  Species: S. cerevisiae (budding yeast)
  Insert size (bp): 1854
  Cloning method: Gateway Cloning
  Sequencing primers: 5′ M13F; 3′ M13R
Terms and licenses: Academic/Nonprofit Terms; Industry Terms: Not Available to Industry
How to cite: pDONR221 Nop2 was a gift from Susan Baserga (Addgene plasmid # 63766 ; http://n2t.net/addgene:63766 ; RRID:Addgene_63766)
