[The description below was written by a language model from this plasmid's Addgene catalogue record and pLannotate feature annotations shown in this document.]
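Description:
pDONR221 Nop2 is a Gateway entry clone carrying the Saccharomyces cerevisiae NOP2 open reading frame (also known as YNA1, YNL061W) in the Invitrogen pDONR221 backbone. Although catalogued as a donor vector, the annotated sequence shows the post-BP-reaction state. The 1,854 bp NOP2 coding sequence is flanked by attL1 and attL2 sites, meaning the original donor cassette has been replaced by the insert, which is consistent with the total size being smaller than the empty backbone. The plasmid is maintained in E. coli through a high-copy ColE1/pUC-type origin and selected with kanamycin via the aph(3')-Ia (KanR) gene. The catalogue lists a total size of 4,389 bp, while the depositor's full sequence is 4,403 nt, a minor discrepancy the record does not explain.

There is no yeast or other eukaryotic promoter driving the ORF, since an entry clone serves as a shuttle rather than an expression construct. The rrnB T1 and T2 terminators upstream of attL1 insulate the insert from read-through transcription in bacteria. A T7 promoter sits just beyond attL2, oriented back toward the insert, and short lacI and lacZα fragments are backbone remnants. M13 forward and reverse primer sites flank the cassette for sequence verification. No epitope tags or reporters are annotated.

NOP2 encodes an S-adenosyl-L-methionine-dependent methyltransferase that methylates C5 of cytosine 2870 in 25S rRNA and is required for 60S ribosomal subunit synthesis. The attL sites allow LR Clonase-mediated transfer of the ORF into any compatible attR destination vector. The associated publication maps protein interactions of the large-subunit processome, which suggests the clone was a source for building interaction-assay constructs, though the record does not name the destination vectors.
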