Features (pLannotate 1.2.2; 10 found; start..end, strand, type, name):
    121..213     +  CDS            lacI (fragment): lac repressor; lacI; The lac repressor binds to the lac operator to inhibit transcription in E. coli. This inhibition can be relieved by adding lactose or isopropyl-β-D-thiogalactopyranoside (IPTG).
    268..295     -  terminator     rrnB T2 terminator: transcription terminator T2 from the E. coli rrnB gene
    427..470     +  terminator     rrnB T1 terminator: Escherichia coli rrnB; transcription terminator T1 from the E. coli rrnB gene
    517..553     -  CDS            lacZα (fragment): LacZα fragment of β-galactosidase; lacZ fragment
    569..668     +  protein_bind   attL1: mutant version of attL; recombination site for the Gateway® LR reaction LR Clonase™
    673..2526    +  CDS            NOP2: NOP2_YEAST - Also known as YNA1. Experimental evidence at protein level: Swiss-Prot protein existence level 1. S-adenosyl-L-methionine-dependent methyltransferase that specifically methylates the C(5) position of cytosine 2870 (m5C2870) in 25S rRNA. Required for 60S ribosomal subunit synthesis and processing. From Saccharomyces cerevisiae (strain ATCC 204508 / S288c) (Baker's yeast).
   2528..2627    -  protein_bind   attL2: mutant version of attL; recombination site for the Gateway® LR reaction LR Clonase™
   2645..2663    -  promoter       T7 promoter: promoter for bacteriophage T7 RNA polymerase
   2797..3606    +  CDS            KanR: aminoglycoside phosphotransferase; aph(3')-Ia; confers resistance to kanamycin in bacteria or G418 (Geneticin®) in eukaryotes
   3753..4341    +  rep_origin     ori: high-copy-number ColE1/pMB1/pBR322/pUC origin of replication
>Addgene plasmid #63766 | pDONR221 Nop2 | depositor full sequence | sequence record 111344 | new full plasmid sequence
CTTTCCTGCGTTATCCCCTGATTCTGTGGATAACCGTATTACCGCCTTTGAGTGAGCTGATACCGCTCGC
CGCAGCCGAACGACCGAGCGCAGCGAGTCAGTGAGCGAGGAAGCGGAAGAGCGCCCAATACGCAAACCGC
CTCTCCCCGCGCGTTGGCCGATTCATTAATGCAGCTGGCACGACAGGTTTCCCGACTGGAAAGCGGGCAG
TGAGCGCAACGCAATTAATACGCGTACCGCTAGCCAGGAAGAGTTTGTAGAAACGCAAAAAGGCCATCCG
TCAGGATGGCCTTCTGCTTAGTTTGATGCCTGGCAGTTTATGGCGGGCGTCCTGCCCGCCACCCTCCGGG
CCGTTGCTTCACAACGTTCAAATCCGCTCCCGGCGGATTTGTCCTACTCAGGAGAGCGTTCACCGACAAA
CAACAGATAAAACGAAAGGCCCAGTCTTCCGACTGAGCCTTTCGTTTTATTTGATGCCTGGCAGTTCCCT
ACTCTCGCGTTAACGCTAGCATGGATGTTTTCCCAGTCACGACGTTGTAAAACGACGGCCAGTCTTAAGC
TCGGGCCCCAAATAATGATTTTATTTTGACTGATAGTGACCTGTTCGTTGCAACAAATTGATGAGCAATG
CTTTTTTATAATGCCAACTTTGTACAAAAAAGCAGGCTACAAATGGGTAGTAGACGTCATAAGAACAAGC
AAGCCGCCCCACCAACCCTGGAGGAGTTTCAGGCAAGAAAGGAAAAGAAGGCTAATAGAAAGCTAGAAAA
AGGAAAGAGACCTTCTACCACGCAAGGGGATGAAGTTTCTGATAGAAAGAAAAAGAAGTCGAAGCCATTC
AAGAAATCTAGAAAAGAGGAGGAAGAAGTTGTTGAAGAGGATAAGGATTTGCCAGAAGTTGATCTTGAAG
AATTATCAAAAGCCAGGAAATCTTTATTTGATGATGAAGAAGATGACGATGAAGCAGGATTGGTGGATGA
AGAACTAAAAGATGAATTTGACTTGGAACAAGAATATGATTACGATGAAGATGAAGATAATGACGCCCAC
CCAATTTTTTCAGATGACGACGATGAGGCTGATCTTGAAGAACTAAATGCACAAAACATGGAAGCTCTTT
CTAAGAAACTTGATGAAGAAGAAGCTGAAGAAGCTGAAGAAGCCGAAATGGAGTTAGTGGAAGCGGAGAA
CATGCAACCAAGAGCAGACATATTGCCCACTGAGGAGCAGGAAGAAATGATGGCACAAGAAACTCCTAAT
TTAACTTCCACAAGAACAAGAATGATTGAAATTGTAAAGGTTTTGGAAAATTTTAAGACTCTTGGTGCAG
AAGGCAGATCGAGAGGAGAATACGTTGACAGACTTTTGAAAGATATTTGTGAGTACTTTGGTTATACACC
ATTTTTGGCGGAAAAGTTATTCAATCTATTCTCACCAGCAGAGGCGATGGAGTTTTTCGAAGCCAATGAA
ATTGCAAGACCAATAACCATCAGAACCAACACCTTGAAGACCAGAAGGAGAGACTTAGCTCAAACTCTTG
TGAATAGAGGTGTTAATCTACAACCTATTGGTTCTTGGACTAAAGTTGGTCTTCAAATATTCGATTCCCA
AGTCCCAATTGGTGCTACGCCAGAATATTTGGCAGGTCACTATATTTTACAAGCGGCATCATCTTTTCTA
CCAGTTATTGCTCTAGATCCTCATGAAAATGAGCGTATCTTGGATATGGCAGCTGCTCCAGGTGGTAAGA
CCACTTATATATCAGCTATGATGAAAAACACAGGTTGTGTTTTCGCTAACGACGCCAATAAATCTAGAAC
AAAATCTTTAATTGCTAATATCCACCGTCTAGGCTGTACCAACACTATTGTATGCAATTACGATGCCCGT
GAGTTCCCTAAGGTAATTGGAGGTTTTGACAGAATTTTACTGGATGCCCCATGTTCCGGTACTGGTGTTA
TCGGTAAGGATCAATCTGTCAAGGTGTCTCGTACCGAGAAGGACTTCATTCAAATTCCACATCTACAAAA
ACAATTGCTTCTATCCGCCATTGATTCTGTTGATTGCAACTCGAAACATGGTGGTGTAATAGTATATTCG
ACATGTTCTGTTGCAGTGGAAGAGGACGAAGCTGTCATAGACTATGCATTGAGAAAAAGACCGAATGTCA
AGTTAGTCGATACTGGTTTAGCGATCGGTAAAGAAGCGTTTACTAGTTACAGAGGCAAAAAGTTTCATCC
TAGTGTGAAATTAGCGAGGAGGTACTATCCACATACGTACAACGTCGATGGGTTCTTTGTCGCTAAATTC
CAAAAGATCGGTCCATCTTCGTTTGATGATAACCAAGCAAGTGCAAAAGAAAAGGAAACTGCTGCTAGAA
AGGAAGCTTTGGAAGAAGGTATCATTCACTCTGACTTCGCAACCTTCGAGGACGAAGAAGACGATAAGTA
CATTGAAAAGTCTGTGAAAAACAATCTTTTGAAAAAGGGTGTCAATCCAAAAGCTAAAAGACCTTCTAAC
GAAAAAAACCCAGCTTTCTTGTACAAAGTTGGCATTATAAGAAAGCATTGCTTATCAATTTGTTGCAACG
AACAGGTCACTATCAGTCAAAATAAAATCATTATTTGCCATCCAGCTGATATCCCCTATAGTGAGTCGTA
TTACATGGTCATAGCTGTTTCCTGGCAGCTCTGGCCCGTGTCTCAAAATCTCTGATGTTACATTGCACAA
GATAAAATAATATCATCATGAACAATAAAACTGTCTGCTTACATAAACAGTAATACAAGGGGTGTTATGA
GCCATATTCAACGGGAAACGTCGAGGCCGCGATTAAATTCCAACATGGATGCTGATTTATATGGGTATAA
ATGGGCTCGCGATAATGTCGGGCAATCAGGTGCGACAATCTATCGCTTGTATGGGAAGCCCGATGCGCCA
GAGTTGTTTCTGAAACATGGCAAAGGTAGCGTTGCCAATGATGTTACAGATGAGATGGTCAGACTAAACT
GGCTGACGGAATTTATGCCTCTTCCGACCATCAAGCATTTTATCCGTACTCCTGATGATGCATGGTTACT
CACCACTGCGATCCCCGGAAAAACAGCATTCCAGGTATTAGAAGAATATCCTGATTCAGGTGAAAATATT
GTTGATGCGCTGGCAGTGTTCCTGCGCCGGTTGCATTCGATTCCTGTTTGTAATTGTCCTTTTAACAGCG
ATCGCGTATTTCGTCTCGCTCAGGCGCAATCACGAATGAATAACGGTTTGGTTGATGCGAGTGATTTTGA
TGACGAGCGTAATGGCTGGCCTGTTGAACAAGTCTGGAAAGAAATGCATAAACTTTTGCCATTCTCACCG
GATTCAGTCGTCACTCATGGTGATTTCTCACTTGATAACCTTATTTTTGACGAGGGGAAATTAATAGGTT
GTATTGATGTTGGACGAGTCGGAATCGCAGACCGATACCAGGATCTTGCCATCCTATGGAACTGCCTCGG
TGAGTTTTCTCCTTCATTACAGAAACGGCTTTTTCAAAAATATGGTATTGATAATCCTGATATGAATAAA
TTGCAGTTTCATTTGATGCTCGATGAGTTTTTCTAATCAGAATTGGTTAATTGGTTGTAACACTGGCAGA
GCATTACGCTGACTTGACGGGACGGCGCAAGCTCATGACCAAAATCCCTTAACGTGAGTTACGCGTCGTT
CCACTGAGCGTCAGACCCCGTAGAAAAGATCAAAGGATCTTCTTGAGATCCTTTTTTTCTGCGCGTAATC
TGCTGCTTGCAAACAAAAAAACCACCGCTACCAGCGGTGGTTTGTTTGCCGGATCAAGAGCTACCAACTC
TTTTTCCGAAGGTAACTGGCTTCAGCAGAGCGCAGATACCAAATACTGTTCTTCTAGTGTAGCCGTAGTT
AGGCCACCACTTCAAGAACTCTGTAGCACCGCCTACATACCTCGCTCTGCTAATCCTGTTACCAGTGGCT
GCTGCCAGTGGCGATAAGTCGTGTCTTACCGGGTTGGACTCAAGACGATAGTTACCGGATAAGGCGCAGC
GGTCGGGCTGAACGGGGGGTTCGTGCACACAGCCCAGCTTGGAGCGAACGACCTACACCGAACTGAGATA
CCTACAGCGTGAGCTATGAGAAAGCGCCACGCTTCCCGAAGGGAGAAAGGCGGACAGGTATCCGGTAAGC
GGCAGGGTCGGAACAGGAGAGCGCACGAGGGAGCTTCCAGGGGGAAACGCCTGGTATCTTTATAGTCCTG
TCGGGTTTCGCCACCTCTGACTTGAGCGTCGATTTTTGTGATGCTCGTCAGGGGGGCGGAGCCTATGGAA
AAACGCCAGCAACGCGGCCTTTTTACGGTTCCTGGCCTTTTGCTGGCCTTTTGCTCACATGTT
