>Addgene plasmid #63766 | pDONR221 Nop2 | addgene partial sequence | sequence record 111340 | M13pUC-Fwd 5'-CCCAGTCACGACGTTGTAAAACG-3'
CCAATATGATTTTATTTTGACTGATAGTGACCTGTTCGTTGCAACAAATTGATGAGCAATGCTTTTTTAT
AATGCCAACTTTGTACAAAAAAGCAGGCTACAAATGGGTAGTAGACGTCATAAGAACAAGCAAGCCGCCC
CACCAACCCTGGAGGAGTTTCAGGCAAGAAAGGAAAAGAAGGCTAATAGAAAGCTAGAAAAAGGAAAGAG
ACCTTCTACCACGCAAGGGGATGAAGTTTCTGATAGAAAGAAAAAGAAGTCGAAGCCATTCAAGAAATCT
AGAAAAGAGGAGGAAGAAGTTGTTGAAGAGGATAAGGATTTGCCAGAAGTTGATCTTGAAGAATTATCAA
AAGCCAGGAAATCTTTATTTGATGATGAAGAAGATGACGATGAAGCAGGATTGGTGGATGAAGAACTAAA
AGATGAATTTGACTTGGAACAAGAATATGATTACGATGAAGATGAAGATAATGACGCCCACCCAATTTTT
TCAGATGACGACGATGAGGCTGATCTTGAAGAACTAAATGCACAAAACATGGAAGCTCTTTCTAAGAAAC
TTGATGAAGAAGAAGCTGAAGAAGCTGAAGAAGCCGAAATGGAGTTAGTGGAAGCGGAGAACATGCAACC
AAGAGCAGACATATTGCCCACTGAGGAGCAGGAAGAAATGATGGCACAAGAAACTCCTAATTTAACTTCC
ACAAGAACAAGAATGATTGAAATTGTAAAGGTTTTGGAAAATTTTAAGACTCTTGGTGCAGAAGGCAGAT
CGAGAGGAGAATACGTTGACAGACTTTTGAAAGATATTTGTGAGTACTTTGGTTATACACCATTTTTGGC
GGAAAAGTTATTCAATCTATT
