>Addgene plasmid #63766 | pDONR221 Nop2 | addgene partial sequence | sequence record 111343 | M13-Rev 5'-CAGGAAACAGCTATGACC-3'
CAGCTGGATGGCAAATAATGATTTTATTTTGACTGATAGTGACCTGTTCGTTGCAACAAATTGATAAGCA
ATGCTTTCTTATAATGCCAACTTTGTACAAGAAAGCTGGGTTTTTTTCGTTAGAAGGTCTTTTAGCTTTT
GGATTGACACCCTTTTTCAAAAGATTGTTTTTCACAGACTTTTCAATGTACTTATCGTCTTCTTCGTCCT
CGAAGGTTGCGAAGTCAGAGTGAATGATACCTTCTTCCAAAGCTTCCTTTCTAGCAGCAGTTTCCTTTTC
TTTTGCACTTGCTTGGTTATCATCAAACGAAGATGGACCGATCTTTTGGAATTTAGCGACAAAGAACCCA
TCGACGTTGTACGTATGTGGATAGTACCTCCTCGCTAATTTCACACTAGGATGAAACTTTTTGCCTCTGT
AACTAGTAAACGCTTCTTTACCGATCGCTAAACCAGTATCGACTAACTTGACATTCGGTCTTTTTCTCAA
TGCATAGTCTATGACAGCTTCGTCCTCTTCCACTGCAACAGAACATGTCGAATATACTATTACACCACCA
TGTTTCGAGTTGCAATCAACAGAATCAATGGCGGATAGAAGCAATTGTTTTTGTAGATGTGGAATTTGAA
TGAAGTCCTTCTCGGTACGAGACACCTTGACAGATTGATCCTTACCGATAACACCAGTACCGGAACATGG
GGCATCCAGTAAAATTCTGTCAAAACCTCCAATTACCTTAGGGAACTCACGGGCATCGTAATTGCATACA
ATAGTGTTGGTACAGCCTAGACGGTGGATATTAGCAATTAAAGATTTTGTTCTAGATTTATTGGCGTCGT
TAGCGAAAACACAACCTGTGTTTTTCATCATAGCTGATATATAAGTGGTCTTACCACCTGGAGCAGCTGC
CATATCCAAGATACGCTCATTTTCATGAGGATCTAGAGCAATAACTGGTAGAAAAGATGATGCCGCTTGT
AAAATATAGTGACCTGCCAAA
